>Addgene plasmid #1333 | pcDNA-GATA3-DCzf | addgene partial sequence | sequence record 42758 | BGH-rev 5'-TAGAAGGCACAGTCGAGG-3'
CTCTAGAACTAGTGGATCCCCCGGGCTGCAGGAATTCGATGCCTCTCTAACCCATGGCGGTGACCATGCT
GGAAGGGTGGTGAGGTCCGAAGGAGAGGCCGGAGGGCGGATGCATGGGCGTCGGTGTGGTCAGCATGTGG
CTGGAGTGGCTGAAGGGAGAGATGTGGCTCAGGGATGACATGTGTCTGGAGAGAGCGGCCGGGTTGAAGG
AGCTGCTCTTGGGGAAGTCCTCCAGCGCGTCATGCACCTTTTTGCACTTTTTCGATTTGCTAGACATCTT
CCGGTTTCGGGTCTGGATGCCTTCTTTCTTCATAGTCAGGGGTCTGTTAATATTATGAAGCTTGTAGTAC
AGTCCGGATGTCCCTGCTCTCCTTGCTGCCGACAGCCTTCGCTTGGGCTTGATAAGGGGCCGGTTCTGCC
CATTCATTTTATGGTAGAGTCCGCAGGCATTGCAAAGGTAGTGCCCGGTACCATCTCGCCGCCACAGTGG
GGTAGAGGTTGCCCCGCAGTTCACACACTCCCTGCCTTCTGTGCTGGATCGTGCCTTGGGCCTCGACTTA
CATCCGAACCCGGTAGGGGATCCTCCCAGCAGGCTGCTGGGTGGGAAGAGTCCAGAGCTGTACTCGGGCA
CATAGGGCGGATAGGTGGTAATGGGGTGGTGGGCTGAGGATGAGGCCCCACCCAGGGTGGTCATGCTGCC
TCGAGAGTGAGACGTCTCCAGCTTCATGCTATCTGGCAGCTGCACCTGATACTTGAGGCACTCTTTCTCA
TCTTGCCTGGCCGACCCGGCGGATCCCGGGGTGGACAGCGACGGGTCTGGGGAGACGTCTTTCGGCGGGG
T
