[The description below was written by a language model from this plasmid's Addgene catalogue record.]
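Description:
pcDNA-GATA3-DCzf is a mammalian expression plasmid built on the Invitrogen pcDNA3.1(+) backbone (about 5.4 kb without insert). It carries a mutant form of the mouse transcription factor GATA-3 (Gata3). The roughly 1.2 kb insert was placed between the XhoI and XbaI sites of the polylinker, and both sites remain intact, so the fragment can be excised again. In bacteria the plasmid is maintained at high copy number under ampicillin selection. No feature table accompanies the record, so the regulatory elements are not itemised. The standard pcDNA3.1(+) design drives the insert from the CMV immediate-early promoter, with a downstream polyadenylation signal, and includes a neomycin resistance cassette for selecting stable mammalian transfectants. A T7 promoter sits upstream of the cloning site, which fits the listing of a T7 primer for sequencing from the 5′ end. No epitope tag or reporter is recorded.

The defining feature is the "DCzf" mutation. According to the depositor's comments, amino acids 317–341 of GATA-3 were deleted to remove the carboxyl-terminal zinc finger. In GATA family proteins this finger is generally the main determinant of sequence-specific DNA binding, so the deletion would be expected to impair that function, although the record does not describe the mutant's properties. The associated publication concerns the role of GATA transcription factors in the preadipocyte-to-adipocyte transition. This suggests the construct was used as a domain-deletion mutant, compared with wild-type GATA-3, to test whether the C-terminal zinc finger is needed for GATA-3's effects on adipocyte differentiation in transfected mammalian cells.
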