Addgene plasmid #1333: pcDNA-GATA3-DCzf
Depositing lab: Gokhan Hotamisligil. Depositing organization: Harvard School of Public Health. Publication: Function of GATA transcription factors in preadipocyte-adipocyte transition. Tong Q, Dalgin G, Xu H, Ting CN, Leiden JM, Hotamisligil GS. Science 2000 Oct 6;290(5489):134-8. 10.1126/science.290.5489.134 PubMed 11021798.
Backbone
  Vector backbone: pcDNA3.1(+)
  Backbone manufacturer: Invitrogen
  Backbone size w/o insert (bp): 5400
  Vector type: Mammalian Expression
Growth in bacteria
  Bacterial resistance: Ampicillin, 100 μg/mL
  Growth temperature: 37°C
  Growth strain: DH5alpha
  Copy number: High Copy
Gene/Insert
  Gene/Insert name: GATA3 (alt name: GATA-3)
  Species: M. musculus (mouse)
  Insert size (bp): 1200
  GenBank ID: NM_008091
  Entrez Gene: Gata3 (a.k.a. Gata-3, jal)
  Cloning method: Restriction Enzyme; 5′ cloning site XhoI (not destroyed); 3′ cloning site XbaI (not destroyed)
  Sequencing primers: 5′ T7
Terms and licenses: Academic/Nonprofit Terms; Industry Terms: Not Available to Industry
Depositor comments: Amino acids 317-341 in GATA-3 were deleted in the DCzf mutant to remove the carboxyl zinc finger.
How to cite: pcDNA-GATA3-DCzf was a gift from Gokhan Hotamisligil (Addgene plasmid # 1333 ; http://n2t.net/addgene:1333 ; RRID:Addgene_1333)
